Addgene plasmid #44696: GK Rab3A p201
Depositing lab: Geri Kreitzer. Depositing organization: Cornell University.
Backbone
  Vector backbone: pDONR 201
  Backbone manufacturer: Invitrogen
  Backbone size w/o insert (bp): 4470
  Vector type: Gateway Donor vector
Growth in bacteria
  Bacterial resistance: Kanamycin, 50 μg/mL
  Growth temperature: 37°C
  Growth strain: DH5alpha
  Copy number: Unknown
Gene/Insert
  Gene/Insert name: Rab3A
  Species: H. sapiens (human)
  Entrez Gene: RAB3A
  Cloning method: Gateway Cloning
  Sequencing primers: 5′ pDONR201F
Terms and licenses: Academic/Nonprofit Terms; Industry Terms: Not Available to Industry
How to cite: GK Rab3A p201 was a gift from Geri Kreitzer (Addgene plasmid # 44696 ; http://n2t.net/addgene:44696 ; RRID:Addgene_44696)
