[The description below was written by a language model from this plasmid's Addgene catalogue record.]
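Description:
GK Rab3A p201 is a Gateway entry-type clone built on the Invitrogen pDONR 201 donor vector backbone (recorded as 4470 bp without insert), carrying the human RAB3A coding sequence. It is a bacterial cloning plasmid maintained in standard E. coli under kanamycin selection; the record lists the copy number as unknown and gives no feature table, so the origin of replication and exact insert boundaries are not documented here. The insert was introduced by Gateway cloning. In general, this means a BP recombination reaction in which an attB-flanked PCR product replaces the donor vector's counter-selectable cassette, leaving the gene flanked by attL sites, although those sites are not explicitly annotated in the record.

RAB3A encodes a small GTPase of the Rab family associated with regulated exocytosis and vesicle trafficking. As a donor-vector-derived clone, the plasmid carries no promoter intended to drive expression of the insert in mammalian or other host cells, and the record does not mention any tags, fusion partners, mutations, or reporters. It also does not say whether the open reading frame retains its stop codon. Its expected role is as a shuttle intermediate: the Rab3A sequence can be transferred by LR recombination into Gateway destination vectors of choice to generate expression constructs, for example tagged or fluorescent-protein fusions for studying membrane trafficking. The specific downstream application is not stated in the record.
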