>Addgene plasmid #44696 | GK Rab3A p201 | addgene partial sequence | sequence record 62899 | pDONR201F 5'-TCGCGTTAACGCTAGCATGGATCTC-3'
ATGATTTTATTTTGACTGATAGTGACCTGTTCGTTGCAACAAATTGATGAGCAATGCTTTTTTATAATGC
CAACTTTGTACAAAAAAGCAGGCTTCATGGCATCCGCCACAGACTCGCGCTATGGGCAGAAGGAGTCCTC
GGATCAGAACTTCGACTACATGTTCAAGATTCTCATCATCGGCAACAGCAGCGTGGGCAAGACGTCCTTC
CTCTTCCGCTATGCTGACGACTCGTTCACGCCTGCCTTCGTCAGCACCGTGGGCATCGACTTCAAGGTCA
AGACCATCTATCGCAACGACAAGAGGATCAAGCTGCAGATCTGGGACACAGCAGGGCAAGAGCGGTACCG
GACCATCACCACCGCATACTACCGGGGCGCTATGGGCTTCATCCTCATGTATGACATCACCAACGAGGAA
TCCTTCAATGCAGTGCAGGACTGGTCCACCCAGATCAAGACCTACTCATGGGACAATGCCCAGGTGCTGC
TGGTAGGAAACAAGTGTGACATGGAGGATGAGCGGGTGGTGTCATCAGAACGTGGCCGGCAGCTAGCTGA
CCACCTTGGGTTCGAGTTCTTTGAGGCAAGCGCCAAGGACAACATTAACGTCAAGCAGACCTTTGAGCGC
CTGGTGGATGTCATCTGCGAGAAGATGTCCGAGTCGTTGGACACGGCGGACCCTGCGGTCACAGGCGCCA
AGCAGGGCCCACAGCTCAGTGACCAGCAGGTGCCACCGCACCAGGACTGCGCCTGCTGAGACCCAGCTTT
CTTGTACAAAGTTGGCATTATAAGAAAGCATTGCTTATCAATTTGTTGCAACGAACAGGTCACTATCAGT
CAAAATAAAATCATTATTTGCCATCCAGCTGCAGCTCTGGCCCGTGTCTCAAAATCTCTGATGTTACATT
GCACAAGATAAAAATATATCATCATGA
